Addgene plasmid #59151: pLentiPGK Puro DEST JNKKTRClover
Purpose: Lentiviral vector to express JNK KTR mClover under PGK promoter (With Puromycin Resistance)
Depositing lab: Markus Covert. Depositing organization: Stanford University. Publication: High-sensitivity measurements of multiple kinase activities in live single cells. Regot S, Hughey JJ, Bajar BT, Carrasco S, Covert MW. Cell. 2014 Jun 19;157(7):1724-34. doi: 10.1016/j.cell.2014.04.039. PubMed 24949979.
Backbone
  Vector backbone: pLENTI PGK Puro DEST (w529-2)
  Backbone manufacturer: Eric Campeau Lab (Addgene Plasmid 19068)
  Vector type: Mammalian Expression, Lentiviral
  Selectable markers: Puromycin
Growth in bacteria
  Bacterial resistance: Ampicillin, 100 μg/mL
  Growth temperature: 30°C
  Growth strain: Stbl3
  Copy number: Unknown
Gene/Insert
  Gene/Insert name: JNK Kinase Translocation Reporter
  Species: H. sapiens (human), M. musculus (mouse)
  Insert size (bp): 7
  Entrez Gene: MAPK8 (a.k.a. JNK, JNK-46, JNK1, JNK1A2, JNK21B1/2, PRKM8, SAPK1, SAPK1c)
  Promoter: PGK
  Cloning method: Gateway Cloning
  Sequencing primers: 5′ CGTCGCCGTCCAGCTCGACCAG
Terms and licenses: Academic/Nonprofit Terms; Industry Terms: Not Available to Industry
How to cite: pLentiPGK Puro DEST JNKKTRClover was a gift from Markus Covert (Addgene plasmid # 59151 ; http://n2t.net/addgene:59151 ; RRID:Addgene_59151)
