[The description below was written by a language model from this plasmid's Addgene catalogue record and pLannotate feature annotations shown in this document.]
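Description:
pLentiPGK Puro DEST JNKKTRClover is an 8,850 bp third-generation-style, self-inactivating HIV-1 lentiviral expression plasmid built on the pLENTI PGK Puro DEST (w529-2) Gateway destination backbone. In bacteria it is maintained through a high-copy ColE1/pUC-type origin and selected with ampicillin via the bla gene. An f1 origin, an SV40 origin and residual lac/lacZα and T3/T7 promoter elements are also carried over from the parental cloning vector. The viral genome is transcribed from an RSV promoter fused to a truncated 5' LTR. It contains the Ψ packaging signal with a partial gag sequence, the Rev response element and the cPPT/CTS, and ends in a ΔU3 3' LTR followed by an SV40 polyadenylation signal. After integration, the deleted U3 leaves the LTRs transcriptionally inactive, so expression depends on the internal promoters.

The payload sits between attB1 and attB2 sites, the scars of the Gateway recombination that installed it. A human PGK promoter drives the JNK kinase translocation reporter, annotated as a short fragment of human JUN (a JNK substrate) followed by the green/yellow fluorescent protein Clover. A WPRE lies downstream to enhance transcript expression. A separate mouse PGK promoter drives puromycin N-acetyltransferase, so transduced mammalian cells can be selected with puromycin. The catalogue's insert size of 7 bp is clearly not meaningful, since the annotated reporter spans roughly 870 bp. Kinase translocation reporters convert phosphorylation by the target kinase into a shift between nuclear and cytoplasmic localisation. The construct is therefore used to make stable cell lines for live, single-cell imaging of JNK activity.
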