Features (pLannotate 1.2.2; 31 found; start..end, strand, type, name):
     27..131     +  promoter       AmpR promoter: bla
    132..992     +  CDS            AmpR: β-lactamase; bla; confers resistance to ampicillin, carbenicillin, and related antibiotics
   1163..1751    +  rep_origin     ori: high-copy-number ColE1/pMB1/pBR322/pUC origin of replication
   1934..2026    +  CDS            lacI (fragment): lac repressor; lacI; The lac repressor binds to the lac operator to inhibit transcription in E. coli. This inhibition can be relieved by adding lactose or isopropyl-β-D-thiogalactopyranoside (IPTG).
   2039..2060    +  protein_bind   CAP binding site: CAP binding activates transcription in the presence of cAMP. E. coli catabolite activator protein
   2075..2105    +  promoter       lac promoter: promoter for the E. coli lac operon
   2113..2129    +  protein_bind   lac operator: The lac repressor binds to the lac operator to inhibit transcription in E. coli. This inhibition can be relieved by adding lactose or isopropyl-β-D-thiogalactopyranoside (IPTG). lac repressor encoded by lacI
   2174..2192    +  promoter       T3 promoter: promoter for bacteriophage T3 RNA polymerase
   2220..2441    +  promoter       RSV promoter: Rous sarcoma virus enhancer/promoter
   2448..2628    +  LTR            5' LTR (truncated): truncated 5' long terminal repeat (LTR) from HIV-1
   2672..2797    +  misc_feature   HIV-1 Ψ: packaging signal of human immunodeficiency virus type 1
   2781..3144    +  CDS            HIV-1 gag (fragment): gag protein from human immunodeficiency virus 1; gag
   3239..3575    +  ncRNA          RRE: Accession: RF00036 - HIV Rev response element
   3900..4000    +  CDS            Rev (fragment): human immunodeficiency virus 1 (HIV-1) Rev protein; rev; enhances nuclear export of unspliced and incompletely spliced viral mRNAs
   4019..4136    +  misc_feature   cPPT/CTS: central polypurine tract and central termination sequence of HIV-1
   4156..4179    -  misc_feature   MCS (fragment): pBluescript multiple cloning site
   4183..4693    +  promoter       hPGK promoter: human phosphoglycerate kinase 1 promoter
   4748..4772    +  protein_bind   attB1: mutant version of attB; recombination site for the Gateway® BP reaction BP Clonase™
   4781..4960    +  CDS            JUN (fragment): JUN_HUMAN - Experimental evidence at protein level: Swiss-Prot protein existence level 1. Transcription factor that recognizes and binds to the enhancer heptamer motif 5'-TGA[CG]TCA-3' (PubMed:10995748, PubMed:22083952). Promotes activity of NR5A1 when phosphorylated by HIPK3 leading to increased steroidogenic gene expression upon cAMP signaling pathway stimulation (PubMed:17210646). Involved in activated KRAS-mediated transcriptional activation of USP28 in colorectal cancer (CRC) cells (PubMed:24623306). Binds to the USP28 promoter in colorectal cancer (CRC) cells (PubMed:24623306). From Homo
   4967..5650    +  CDS            Clover: Clover is a basic (constitutively fluorescent) green/yellow fluorescent protein published in 2012, derived from Aequorea victoria. It is reported to be a rapidly-maturing weak dimer with high acid sensitivity.
   5677..5701    -  protein_bind   attB2: mutant version of attB; recombination site for the Gateway® BP reaction BP Clonase™
   5732..6320    +  misc_feature   WPRE: woodchuck hepatitis virus posttranscriptional regulatory element
   6334..6833    +  promoter       PGK promoter: mouse phosphoglycerate kinase 1 promoter
   6854..7453    +  CDS            PuroR: puromycin N-acetyltransferase; pac from Streptomyces alboniger; confers resistance to puromycin
   7521..7589    +  CDS            nef (fragment): NEF_HV1Z2 - Experimental evidence at protein level: Swiss-Prot protein existence level 1. Extracellular Nef protein targets CD4(+) T-lymphocytes for apoptosis by interacting with CXCR4 surface receptors. From Human immunodeficiency virus type 1 group M subtype D (isolate Z2/CDC-Z34) (HIV-1).
   7591..7824    +  LTR            3' LTR (ΔU3): self-inactivating 3' long terminal repeat (LTR) from HIV-1
   7896..8017    +  polyA_signal   SV40 poly(A) signal: SV40 polyadenylation signal
   8036..8171    +  rep_origin     SV40 ori: SV40 origin of replication
   8204..8222    -  promoter       T7 promoter: promoter for bacteriophage T7 RNA polymerase
   8230..8385    +  CDS            lacZα (fragment): LacZα fragment of β-galactosidase; lacZ fragment
   8393..8848    +  rep_origin     f1 ori (sequence partly withheld): f1 bacteriophage origin of replication; arrow indicates direction of (+) strand synthesis
>Addgene plasmid #59151 | pLentiPGK Puro DEST JNKKTRClover | depositor full sequence | sequence record 96760 | pLentiPGK Puro DEST JNKKTRClover sequence 8850 bps
CAGGTGGCACTTTTCGGGGAAATGTGCGCGGAACCCCTATTTGTTTATTTTTCTAAATACATTCAAATAT
GTATCCGCTCATGAGACAATAACCCTGATAAATGCTTCAATAATATTGAAAAAGGAAGAGTATGAGTATT
CAACATTTCCGTGTCGCCCTTATTCCCTTTTTTGCGGCATTTTGCCTTCCTGTTTTTGCTCACCCAGAAA
CGCTGGTGAAAGTAAAAGATGCTGAAGATCAGTTGGGTGCACGAGTGGGTTACATCGAACTGGATCTCAA
CAGCGGTAAGATCCTTGAGAGTTTTCGCCCCGAAGAACGTTTTCCAATGATGAGCACTTTTAAAGTTCTG
CTATGTGGCGCGGTATTATCCCGTATTGACGCCGGGCAAGAGCAACTCGGTCGCCGCATACACTATTCTC
AGAATGACTTGGTTGAGTACTCACCAGTCACAGAAAAGCATCTTACGGATGGCATGACAGTAAGAGAATT
ATGCAGTGCTGCCATAACCATGAGTGATAACACTGCGGCCAACTTACTTCTGACAACGATCGGAGGACCG
AAGGAGCTAACCGCTTTTTTGCACAACATGGGGGATCATGTAACTCGCCTTGATCGTTGGGAACCGGAGC
TGAATGAAGCCATACCAAACGACGAGCGTGACACCACGATGCCTGTAGCAATGGCAACAACGTTGCGCAA
ACTATTAACTGGCGAACTACTTACTCTAGCTTCCCGGCAACAATTAATAGACTGGATGGAGGCGGATAAA
GTTGCAGGACCACTTCTGCGCTCGGCCCTTCCGGCTGGCTGGTTTATTGCTGATAAATCTGGAGCCGGTG
AGCGTGGGTCTCGCGGTATCATTGCAGCACTGGGGCCAGATGGTAAGCCCTCCCGTATCGTAGTTATCTA
CACGACGGGGAGTCAGGCAACTATGGATGAACGAAATAGACAGATCGCTGAGATAGGTGCCTCACTGATT
AAGCATTGGTAACTGTCAGACCAAGTTTACTCATATATACTTTAGATTGATTTAAAACTTCATTTTTAAT
TTAAAAGGATCTAGGTGAAGATCCTTTTTGATAATCTCATGACCAAAATCCCTTAACGTGAGTTTTCGTT
CCACTGAGCGTCAGACCCCGTAGAAAAGATCAAAGGATCTTCTTGAGATCCTTTTTTTCTGCGCGTAATC
TGCTGCTTGCAAACAAAAAAACCACCGCTACCAGCGGTGGTTTGTTTGCCGGATCAAGAGCTACCAACTC
TTTTTCCGAAGGTAACTGGCTTCAGCAGAGCGCAGATACCAAATACTGTCCTTCTAGTGTAGCCGTAGTT
AGGCCACCACTTCAAGAACTCTGTAGCACCGCCTACATACCTCGCTCTGCTAATCCTGTTACCAGTGGCT
GCTGCCAGTGGCGATAAGTCGTGTCTTACCGGGTTGGACTCAAGACGATAGTTACCGGATAAGGCGCAGC
GGTCGGGCTGAACGGGGGGTTCGTGCACACAGCCCAGCTTGGAGCGAACGACCTACACCGAACTGAGATA
CCTACAGCGTGAGCTATGAGAAAGCGCCACGCTTCCCGAAGGGAGAAAGGCGGACAGGTATCCGGTAAGC
GGCAGGGTCGGAACAGGAGAGCGCACGAGGGAGCTTCCAGGGGGAAACGCCTGGTATCTTTATAGTCCTG
TCGGGTTTCGCCACCTCTGACTTGAGCGTCGATTTTTGTGATGCTCGTCAGGGGGGCGGAGCCTATGGAA
AAACGCCAGCAACGCGGCCTTTTTACGGTTCCTGGCCTTTTGCTGGCCTTTTGCTCACATGTTCTTTCCT
GCGTTATCCCCTGATTCTGTGGATAACCGTATTACCGCCTTTGAGTGAGCTGATACCGCTCGCCGCAGCC
GAACGACCGAGCGCAGCGAGTCAGTGAGCGAGGAAGCGGAAGAGCGCCCAATACGCAAACCGCCTCTCCC
CGCGCGTTGGCCGATTCATTAATGCAGCTGGCACGACAGGTTTCCCGACTGGAAAGCGGGCAGTGAGCGC
AACGCAATTAATGTGAGTTAGCTCACTCATTAGGCACCCCAGGCTTTACACTTTATGCTTCCGGCTCGTA
TGTTGTGTGGAATTGTGAGCGGATAACAATTTCACACAGGAAACAGCTATGACCATGATTACGCCAAGCG
CGCAATTAACCCTCACTAAAGGGAACAAAAGCTGGAGCTGCAAGCTTAATGTAGTCTTATGCAATACTCT
TGTAGTCTTGCAACATGGTAACGATGAGTTAGCAACATGCCTTACAAGGAGAGAAAAAGCACCGTGCATG
CCGATTGGTGGAAGTAAGGTGGTACGATCGTGCCTTATTAGGAAGGCAACAGACGGGTCTGACATGGATT
GGACGAACCACTGAATTGCCGCATTGCAGAGATATTGTATTTAAGTGCCTAGCTCGATACAATAAACGGG
TCTCTCTGGTTAGACCAGATCTGAGCCTGGGAGCTCTCTGGCTAACTAGGGAACCCACTGCTTAAGCCTC
AATAAAGCTTGCCTTGAGTGCTTCAAGTAGTGTGTGCCCGTCTGTTGTGTGACTCTGGTAACTAGAGATC
CCTCAGACCCTTTTAGTCAGTGTGGAAAATCTCTAGCAGTGGCGCCCGAACAGGGACCTGAAAGCGAAAG
GGAAACCAGAGCTCTCTCGACGCAGGACTCGGCTTGCTGAAGCGCGCACGGCAAGAGGCGAGGGGCGGCG
ACTGGTGAGTACGCCAAAAATTTTGACTAGCGGAGGCTAGAAGGAGAGAGATGGGTGCGAGAGCGTCAGT
ATTAAGCGGGGGAGAATTAGATCGCGATGGGAAAAAATTCGGTTAAGGCCAGGGGGAAAGAAAAAATATA
AATTAAAACATATAGTATGGGCAAGCAGGGAGCTAGAACGATTCGCAGTTAATCCTGGCCTGTTAGAAAC
ATCAGAAGGCTGTAGACAAATACTGGGACAGCTACAACCATCCCTTCAGACAGGATCAGAAGAACTTAGA
TCATTATATAATACAGTAGCAACCCTCTATTGTGTGCATCAAAGGATAGAGATAAAAGACACCAAGGAAG
CTTTAGACAAGATAGAGGAAGAGCAAAACAAAAGTAAGACCACCGCACAGCAAGCGGCCGCTGATCTTCA
GACCTGGAGGAGGAGATATGAGGGACAATTGGAGAAGTGAATTATATAAATATAAAGTAGTAAAAATTGA
ACCATTAGGAGTAGCACCCACCAAGGCAAAGAGAAGAGTGGTGCAGAGAGAAAAAAGAGCAGTGGGAATA
GGAGCTTTGTTCCTTGGGTTCTTGGGAGCAGCAGGAAGCACTATGGGCGCAGCCTCAATGACGCTGACGG
TACAGGCCAGACAATTATTGTCTGGTATAGTGCAGCAGCAGAACAATTTGCTGAGGGCTATTGAGGCGCA
ACAGCATCTGTTGCAACTCACAGTCTGGGGCATCAAGCAGCTCCAGGCAAGAATCCTGGCTGTGGAAAGA
TACCTAAAGGATCAACAGCTCCTGGGGATTTGGGGTTGCTCTGGAAAACTCATTTGCACCACTGCTGTGC
CTTGGAATGCTAGTTGGAGTAATAAATCTCTGGAACAGATTTGGAATCACACGACCTGGATGGAGTGGGA
CAGAGAAATTAACAATTACACAAGCTTAATACACTCCTTAATTGAAGAATCGCAAAACCAGCAAGAAAAG
AATGAACAAGAATTATTGGAATTAGATAAATGGGCAAGTTTGTGGAATTGGTTTAACATAACAAATTGGC
TGTGGTATATAAAATTATTCATAATGATAGTAGGAGGCTTGGTAGGTTTAAGAATAGTTTTTGCTGTACT
TTCTATAGTGAATAGAGTTAGGCAGGGATATTCACCATTATCGTTTCAGACCCACCTCCCAACCCCGAGG
GGACCCGACAGGCCCGAAGGAATAGAAGAAGAAGGTGGAGAGAGAGACAGAGACAGATCCATTCGATTAG
TGAACGGATCTCGACGGTATCGGTTAACTTTTAAAAGAAAAGGGGGGATTGGGGGGTACAGTGCAGGGGA
AAGAATAGTAGACATAATAGCAACAGACATACAAACTAAAGAATTACAAAAACAAATTACAAAAATTCAA
AATTTTATCGATCACGAGACTAGCCTCGAGAAGCTTGATATCGAATTCCCACGGGGTTGGGGTTGCGCCT
TTTCCAAGGCAGCCCTGGGTTTGCGCAGGGACGCGGCTGCTCTGGGCGTGGTTCCGGGAAACGCAGCGGC
GCCGACCCTGGGTCTCGCACATTCTTCACGTCCGTTCGCAGCGTCACCCGGATCTTCGCCGCTACCCTTG
TGGGCCCCCCGGCGACGCTTCCTGCTCCGCCCCTAAGTCGGGAAGGTTCCTTGCGGTTCGCGGCGTGCCG
GACGTGACAAACGGAAGCCGCACGTCTCACTAGTACCCTCGCAGACGGACAGCGCCAGGGAGCAATGGCA
GCGCGCCGACCGCGATGGGCTGTGGCCAATAGCGGCTGCTCAGCGGGGCGCGCCGAGAGCAGCGGCCGGG
AAGGGGCGGTGCGGGAGGCGGGGTGTGGGGCGGTAGTGTGGGCCCTGTTCCTGCCCGCGCGGTGTTCCGC
ATTCTGCAAGCCTCCGGAGCGCACGTCGGCAGTCGGCTCCCTCGTTGACCGAATCACCGACCTCTCTCCC
CAGGGGGATCCACCGGTTCGTCGACTAGTCCAGTGTGGTGGAATTCTGCAGATATCAACAAGTTTGTACA
AAAAAGCAGGCTCCACCATGAGTAACCCTAAGATCCTAAAACAGAGCATGACCTTGAACCTGGCCGACCC
GGTGGGCAGTCTGAAGCCGCACCTCCGCGCCAAGCGCTCGGCCGGTCTCAACGAAGACGAGTCGCCATCT
AAGAAGCTGGCGTCGCCGGAGGTGTCGTCAAGGCTGGAGCGCCTGACCCTCCAGTCCAGCACTAGTATGG
TGAGCAAGGGCGAGGAGCTGTTCACCGGGGTTGTGCCCATCCTGGTCGAGCTGGACGGCGACGTAAACGG
CCACAAGTTCAGCGTCCGCGGCGAGGGCGAGGGCGATGCCACCAACGGCAAGCTGACCCTGAAGTTCATC
TGCACCACCGGCAAGCTGCCCGTGCCCTGGCCCACCCTCGTGACCACCTTCGGCTACGGCGTGGCCTGCT
TCAGCCGCTACCCCGACCACATGAAGCAGCACGACTTCTTCAAGTCCGCCATGCCCGAAGGCTACGTCCA
GGAGCGCACCATCTCTTTCAAGGACGACGGTACCTACAAGACCCGCGCCGAGGTGAAGTTCGAGGGCGAC
ACCCTGGTGAACCGCATCGAGCTGAAGGGCATCGACTTCAAGGAGGACGGCAACATCCTGGGGCACAAGC
TGGAGTACAACTTCAACAGCCACAACGTCTATATCACGGCCGACAAGCAGAAGAACGGCATCAAGGCTAA
CTTCAAGATCCGCCACAACGTTGAGGACGGCAGCGTGCAGCTCGCCGACCACTACCAGCAGAACACCCCC
ATCGGCGACGGCCCCGTGCTGCTGCCCGACAACCACTACCTGAGCCATCAGTCCGCCCTGAGCAAAGACC
CCAACGAGAAGCGCGATCACATGGTCCTGCTGGAGTTCGTGACCGCCGCCTAAGCGGCCGCACTCGAGAT
ATCTAGACCCAGCTTTCTTGTACAAAGTGGTTGATATCCAGCACAGTGGCGGCCGCTCGACAATCAACCT
CTGGATTACAAAATTTGTGAAAGATTGACTGGTATTCTTAACTATGTTGCTCCTTTTACGCTATGTGGAT
ACGCTGCTTTAATGCCTTTGTATCATGCTATTGCTTCCCGTATGGCTTTCATTTTCTCCTCCTTGTATAA
ATCCTGGTTGCTGTCTCTTTATGAGGAGTTGTGGCCCGTTGTCAGGCAACGTGGCGTGGTGTGCACTGTG
TTTGCTGACGCAACCCCCACTGGTTGGGGCATTGCCACCACCTGTCAGCTCCTTTCCGGGACTTTCGCTT
TCCCCCTCCCTATTGCCACGGCGGAACTCATCGCCGCCTGCCTTGCCCGCTGCTGGACAGGGGCTCGGCT
GTTGGGCACTGACAATTCCGTGGTGTTGTCGGGGAAGCTGACGTCCTTTCCATGGCTGCTCGCCTGTGTT
GCCACCTGGATTCTGCGCGGGACGTCCTTCTGCTACGTCCCTTCGGCCCTCAATCCAGCGGACCTTCCTT
CCCGCGGCCTGCTGCCGGCTCTGCGGCCTCTTCCGCGTCTTCGCCTTCGCCCTCAGACGAGTCGGATCTC
CCTTTGGGCCGCCTCCCCGCCTGGAATTCTACCGGGTAGGGGAGGCGCTTTTCCCAAGGCAGTCTGGAGC
ATGCGCTTTAGCAGCCCCGCTGGGCACTTGGCGCTACACAAGTGGCCTCTGGCCTCGCACACATTCCACA
TCCACCGGTAGGCGCCAACCGGCTCCGTTCTTTGGTGGCCCCTTCGCGCCACCTTCTACTCCTCCCCTAG
TCAGGAAGTTCCCCCCCGCCCCGCAGCTCGCGTCGTGCAGGACGTGACAAATGGAAGTAGCACGTCTCAC
TAGTCTCGTGCAGATGGACAGCACCGCTGAGCAATGGAAGCGGGTAGGCCTTTGGGGCAGCGGCCAATAG
CAGCTTTGCTCCTTCGCTTTCTGGGCTCAGAGGCTGGGAAGGGGTGGGTCCGGGGGCGGGCTCAGGGGCG
GGCTCAGGGGCGGGGCGGGCGCCCGAAGGTCCTCCGGAGGCCCGGCATTCTGCACGCTTCAAAAGCGCAC
GTCTGCCGCGCTGTTCTCCTCTTCCTCATCTCCGGGCCTTTCGACCTGCAGCCCAAGCTTACCATGACCG
AGTACAAGCCCACGGTGCGCCTCGCCACCCGCGACGACGTCCCCAGGGCCGTACGCACCCTCGCCGCCGC
GTTCGCCGACTACCCCGCCACGCGCCACACCGTCGATCCGGACCGCCACATCGAGCGGGTCACCGAGCTG
CAAGAACTCTTCCTCACGCGCGTCGGGCTCGACATCGGCAAGGTGTGGGTCGCGGACGACGGCGCCGCGG
TGGCGGTCTGGACCACGCCGGAGAGCGTCGAAGCGGGGGCGGTGTTCGCCGAGATCGGCCCGCGCATGGC
CGAGTTGAGCGGTTCCCGGCTGGCCGCGCAGCAACAGATGGAAGGCCTCCTGGCGCCGCACCGGCCCAAG
GAGCCCGCGTGGTTCCTGGCCACCGTCGGCGTCTCGCCCGACCACCAGGGCAAGGGTCTGGGCAGCGCCG
TCGTGCTCCCCGGAGTGGAGGCGGCCGAGCGCGCCGGGGTGCCCGCCTTCCTGGAGACCTCCGCGCCCCG
CAACCTCCCCTTCTACGAGCGGCTCGGCTTCACCGTCACCGCCGACGTCGAGGTGCCCGAAGGACCGCGC
ACCTGGTGCATGACCCGCAAGCCCGGTGCCTGACGCCCGCCCCACGACCCGCAGCGCCCGACCGAAAGGA
GCGCACGACCCCATGCATCTCGAGGGCCCGGTACCTTTAAGACCAATGACTTACAAGGCAGCTGTAGATC
TTAGCCACTTTTTAAAAGAAAAGGGGGGACTGGAAGGGCTAGCTCACTCCCAACGAAGACAAGATCTGCT
TTTTGCTTGTACTGGGTCTCTCTGGTTAGACCAGATCTGAGCCTGGGAGCTCTCTGGCTGCCTAGGGAAC
CCACTGCTTAAGCCTCAATAAAGCTTGCCTTGAGTGCTTCAAGTAGTGTGTGCCCGTCTGTTGTGTGACT
CTGGTAACTAGAGATCCCTCAGACCCTTTTAGTCAGTGTGGAAAATCTCTAGCAGTAGTAGTTCATGTCA
TCTTATTATTCAGTATTTATAACTTGCAAAGAAATGAATATCAGAGAGTGAGAGGAACTTGTTTATTGCA
GCTTATAATGGTTACAAATAAAGCAATAGCATCACAAATTTCACAAATAAAGCATTTTTTTCACTGCATT
CTAGTTGTGGTTTGTCCAAACTCATCAATGTATCTTATCATGTCTGGCTCTAGCTATCCCGCCCCTAACT
CCGCCCAGTTCCGCCCATTCTCCGCCCCATGGCTGACTAATTTTTTTTATTTATGCAGAGGCCGAGGCCG
CCTCGGCCTCTGAGCTATTCCAGAAGTAGTGAGGAGGCTTTTTTGGAGGCCTAGGCTTTTGCGTCGAGAC
GTACCCAATTCGCCCTATAGTGAGTCGTATTACGCGCGCTCACTGGCCGTCGTTTTACAACGTCGTGACT
GGGAAAACCCTGGCGTTACCCAACTTAATCGCCTTGCAGCACATCCCCCTTTCGCCAGCTGGCGTAATAG
CGAAGAGGCCCGCACCGATCGCCCTTCCCAACAGTTGCGCAGCCTGAATGGCGAATGGCGCG
[124 nt withheld, positions 8393-8516]
C
[91 nt withheld, positions 8518-8608]
A
[49 nt withheld, positions 8610-8658]
CCTTTGACGTTGGAGTCCACGTTCTTT
[37 nt withheld, positions 8686-8722]
ACCCTATCTCGGTCTATTCTTTTGATTTATAAGGGATTTTGCCGATTTCGGCCTATTGGTTAAAAAATGA
GCTGATTTAACAAAAATTTAACGCGAATTTTAACAAAATATTAACGTTTACAATTTCC
