>Addgene plasmid #59151 | pLentiPGK Puro DEST JNKKTRClover | addgene partial sequence | sequence record 95670 | mPGK-F 5'-cattctgcacgcttcaaaag-3'
GGGCCTTTCGACCTGCAGCCCAAGCTTACCATGACCGAGTACAAGCCCACGGTGCGCCTCGCCACCCGCG
ACGACGTCCCCAGGGCCGTACGCACCCTCGCCGCCGCGTTCGCCGACTACCCCGCCACGCGCCACACCGT
CGATCCGGACCGCCACATCGAGCGGGTCACCGAGCTGCAAGAACTCTTCCTCACGCGCGTCGGGCTCGAC
ATCGGCAAGGTGTGGGTCGCGGACGACGGCGCCGCGGTGGCGGTCTGGACCACGCCGGAGAGCGTCGAAG
CGGGGGCGGTGTTCGCCGAGATCGGCCCGCGCATGGCCGAGTTGAGCGGTTCCCGGCTGGCCGCGCAGCA
ACAGATGGAAGGCCTCCTGGCGCCGCACCGGCCCAAGGAGCCCGCGTGGTTCCTGGCCACCGTCGGCGTC
TCGCCCGACCACCAGGGCAAGGGTCTGGGCAGCGCCGTCGTGCTCCCCGGAGTGGAGGCGGCCGAGCGCG
CCGGGGTGCCCGCCTTCCTGGAGACCTCCGCGCCCCGCAACCTCCCCTTCTACGAGCGGCTCGGCTTCAC
CGTCACCGCCGAC
