>Addgene plasmid #59151 | pLentiPGK Puro DEST JNKKTRClover | addgene partial sequence | sequence record 95682 | hPGK-F 5'-GTGTTCCGCATTCTGCAAG-3'
GTCGGCTCCCTCGTTGACCGAATCACCGACCTCTCTCCCCAGGGGGATCCACCGGTTCGTCGACTAGTCC
AGTGTGGTGGAATTCTGCAGATATCAACAAGTTTGTACAAAAAAGCAGGCTCCACCATGAGTAACCCTAA
GATCCTAAAACAGAGCATGACCTTGAACCTGGCCGACCCGGTGGGCAGTCTGAAGCCGCACCTCCGCGCC
AAGCGCTCGGCCGGTCTCAACGAAGACGAGTCGCCATCTAAGAAGCTGGCGTCGCCGGAGGTGTCGTCAA
GGCTGGAGCGCCTGACCCTCCAGTCCAGCACTAGTATGGTGAGCAAGGGCGAGGAGCTGTTCACCGGGGT
TGTGCCCATCCTGGTCGAGCTGGACGGCGACGTAAACGGCCACAAGTTCAGCGTCCGCGGCGAGGGCGAG
GGCGATGCCACCAACGGCAAGCTGACCCTGAAGTTCATCTGCACCACCGGCAAGCTGCCCGTGCCCTGGC
CCACCCTCGTGACCACCTTCGGCTACGGCGTGGCCTGCTTCAGCCGCTACCCCGACCACATGAAGCAGCA
CGACTTCTTCAAGTCCGCCATGCCCGAAGGCTACGTCCAGGAGCGCACCATCTCTTTCAAGGACGACGGT
ACCTACAAGACCCGCGCCGAGGTGAAGTTCGAGGGCGACACCCTGGTGAACCGCATCGAGCTGAAGGGCA
TCGACTTCAAGGAGGACGGCAACATCCTGG
