>Addgene plasmid #59151 | pLentiPGK Puro DEST JNKKTRClover | addgene partial sequence | sequence record 95685 | Futet-R 5'-CAAAGGCATTAAAGCAGCGT-3'
CGTAAAAGGAGCAACATAGTTAAGAATACCAGTCAATCTTTCACAAATTTTGTAATCCAGAGGTTGATTG
TCGAGCGGCCGCCACTGTGCTGGATATCAACCACTTTGTACAAGAAAGCTGGGTCTAGATATCTCGAGTG
CGGCCGCTTAGGCGGCGGTCACGAACTCCAGCAGGACCATGTGATCGCGCTTCTCGTTGGGGTCTTTGCT
CAGGGCGGACTGATGGCTCAGGTAGTGGTTGTCGGGCAGCAGCACGGGGCCGTCGCCGATGGGGGTGTTC
TGCTGGTAGTGGTCGGCGAGCTGCACGCTGCCGTCCTCAACGTTGTGGCGGATCTTGAAGTTAGCCTTGA
TGCCGTTCTTCTGCTTGTCGGCCGTGATATAGACGTTGTGGCTGTTGAAGTTGTACTCCAGCTTGTGCCC
CAGGATGTTGCCGTCCTCCTTGAAGTCGATGCCCTTCAGCTCGATGCGGTTCACCAGGGTGTCGCCCTCG
AACTTCACCTCGGCGCGGGTCTTGTAGGTACCGTCGTCCTTGAAAGAGATGGTGCGCTCCTGGACGTAGC
CTTCGGGCATGGCGGACTTGAAGAAGTCGTGCTGCTTCATGTGGTCGGGGTAGCGGCTGAAGCAGGCCAC
GCCGTA
